Addgene plasmid #143356: TFORF2228
Purpose: Lentiviral vector for overexpressing transcription factor ORFs with unique 24-bp barcodes. Barcodes facilitate identification of transcription factors in pooled screens.
Depositing lab: Feng Zhang. Depositing organization: Broad Institute. Publication: A transcription factor atlas of directed differentiation. Joung J, Ma S, Tay T, Geiger-Schuller KR, Kirchgatterer PC, Verdine VK, Guo B, Arias-Garcia MA, Allen WE, Singh A, Kuksenko O, Abudayyeh OO, Gootenberg JS, Fu Z, Macrae RK, Buenrostro JD, Regev A, Zhang F. Cell. 2023 Jan 5;186(1):209-229.e26. doi: 10.1016/j.cell.2022.11.026. PubMed 36608654.
Backbone
  Vector backbone: pLX_TRC317
  Backbone manufacturer: Broad Institute Genetic Perturbation Platform
  Backbone size w/o insert (bp): 8264
  Vector type: Mammalian Expression, Lentiviral
  Selectable markers: Puromycin
Growth in bacteria
  Bacterial resistance: Ampicillin, 100 μg/mL
  Growth temperature: 37°C
  Growth strain: NEB Stable
  Copy number: High Copy
Gene/Insert
  Gene/Insert name: ZNF343
  Species: H. sapiens (human)
  Insert size (bp): 1901
  Entrez Gene: ZNF343 (a.k.a. FLJ39592, MGC10715, MGC20504, dJ734P14.5)
  Promoter: EF1a
  Cloning method: Unknown
  Sequencing primers: 5′ GGGTGGAGACTGAAGTTAGGCCAG; 3′ CACATAGCGTAAAAGGAGCAACATAG
Terms and licenses: Academic/Nonprofit Terms; Industry Terms: Not Available to Industry
Depositor comments: NM_001321800,NM_024325,NM_001282496,NM_001282495,XM_017028062,ENST00000278772 . The transcription factor ORF portion of this plasmid was synthesized by Genewiz. Please test multiple small colonies in case of plasmid recombination. To make this collection available in a timely manner, a portion of this collection was not fully sequenced by Addgene. If an Addgene verified full plasmid sequence is not available, please contact us prior to placing an order to request the full sequence.
How to cite: TFORF2228 was a gift from Feng Zhang (Addgene plasmid # 143356 ; http://n2t.net/addgene:143356 ; RRID:Addgene_143356)
