[The description below was written by a language model from this plasmid's Addgene catalogue record and pLannotate feature annotations shown in this document.]
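Description:
TFORF2228 is a third-generation-style, self-inactivating lentiviral expression plasmid built on the pLX_TRC317 backbone, carrying the human zinc finger gene ZNF343 as one member of a barcoded transcription factor ORF collection. In bacteria it is maintained through a high-copy ColE1/pUC-type origin and selected with ampicillin via the β-lactamase gene. An f1 origin and remnants of a lac/T7/T3 cloning region are also present in the backbone. The depositor notes that the plasmid can recombine, which is a common concern for constructs carrying repeated LTRs.

The viral portion begins with an RSV promoter fused to a truncated HIV-1 5' LTR, which drives Tat-independent production of the genomic RNA in packaging cells. This is followed by the Ψ packaging signal with a partial gag sequence, the Rev response element for nuclear export, and a cPPT/CTS element that aids nuclear import of the provirus. An SV40 early promoter drives puromycin N-acetyltransferase, allowing selection of transduced mammalian cells. Downstream of this cassette, the strong constitutive EF-1α promoter drives the ZNF343 ORF, listed as a 1,901 bp insert. The automated annotation matches only the first part of this region to ZNF343, leaving the rest unlabelled. A WPRE then enhances transcript expression, ahead of the ΔU3 3' LTR and an SV40 polyadenylation signal. The 24-bp barcode described in the catalogue entry is not annotated in the feature table, so its exact position is not stated.

The construct is intended for ZNF343 overexpression, particularly in pooled screens where the barcode identifies which transcription factor each cell received, as in directed differentiation studies.
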