Features (pLannotate 1.2.2; 31 found; start..end, strand, type, name):
      5..231     +  promoter       RSV promoter: Rous sarcoma virus enhancer/promoter
    232..412     +  LTR            5' LTR (truncated): truncated 5' long terminal repeat (LTR) from HIV-1
    459..584     +  misc_feature   HIV-1 Ψ: packaging signal of human immunodeficiency virus type 1
    568..931     +  CDS            HIV-1 gag (fragment): gag protein from human immunodeficiency virus 1; gag
   1077..1310    +  misc_feature   RRE: The Rev response element (RRE) of HIV-1 allows for Rev-dependent mRNA export from the nucleus to the cytoplasm.
   1687..1713    +  CDS            Rev (fragment): human immunodeficiency virus 1 (HIV-1) Rev protein; rev; enhances nuclear export of unspliced and incompletely spliced viral mRNAs
   1720..1743    +  promoter       SV40 promoter (fragment): SV40 early promoter
   1744..1815    +  promoter       SV40 promoter (fragment): SV40 enhancer and early promoter
   1839..1974    +  rep_origin     SV40 ori: SV40 origin of replication
   2020..2616    +  CDS            PuroR (fragment): puromycin N-acetyltransferase; pac from Streptomyces; confers resistance to puromycin
   2665..2782    +  misc_feature   cPPT/CTS: central polypurine tract and central termination sequence of HIV-1
   2847..2913    +  CDS            small t antigen (fragment): SV40 (simian virus 40) small t antigen
   2920..4098    +  promoter       EF-1α promoter: strong constitutive promoter for human elongation factor EF-1α
   4115..4996    +  CDS            ZNF343 (fragment): ZN343_HUMAN - Experimental evidence at protein level: Swiss-Prot protein existence level 1. May be involved in transcriptional regulation. From Homo sapiens (Human).
   5927..5980    +  promoter       U6 promoter (fragment): RNA polymerase III promoter for human U6 snRNA
   6022..6610    +  misc_feature   WPRE: woodchuck hepatitis virus posttranscriptional regulatory element
   6661..6680    +  misc_feature   cPPT/CTS (fragment): central polypurine tract and central termination sequence of HIV-1
   6682..6915    +  LTR            3' LTR (ΔU3): self-inactivating 3' long terminal repeat (LTR) from HIV-1
   6993..7114    +  polyA_signal   SV40 poly(A) signal: SV40 polyadenylation signal
   7154..7289    +  rep_origin     SV40 ori: SV40 origin of replication
   7310..7328    -  promoter       T7 promoter: promoter for bacteriophage T7 RNA polymerase
   7336..7491    +  CDS            lacZα (fragment): LacZα fragment of β-galactosidase; lacZ fragment
   7496..7924    +  rep_origin     f1 ori (sequence partly withheld): f1 bacteriophage origin of replication; arrow indicates direction of (+) strand synthesis
   7977..8081    +  promoter       AmpR promoter: bla
   8082..8942    +  CDS            AmpR: β-lactamase; bla; confers resistance to ampicillin, carbenicillin, and related antibiotics
   9113..9701    +  rep_origin     ori: high-copy-number ColE1/pMB1/pBR322/pUC origin of replication
   9884..9976    +  CDS            lacI (fragment): lac repressor; lacI; The lac repressor binds to the lac operator to inhibit transcription in E. coli. This inhibition can be relieved by adding lactose or isopropyl-β-D-thiogalactopyranoside (IPTG).
   9989..10010   +  protein_bind   CAP binding site: CAP binding activates transcription in the presence of cAMP. E. coli catabolite activator protein
  10025..10055   +  promoter       lac promoter: promoter for the E. coli lac operon
  10063..10079   +  protein_bind   lac operator: The lac repressor binds to the lac operator to inhibit transcription in E. coli. This inhibition can be relieved by adding lactose or isopropyl-β-D-thiogalactopyranoside (IPTG). lac repressor encoded by lacI
  10124..10142   +  promoter       T3 promoter: promoter for bacteriophage T3 RNA polymerase
>Addgene plasmid #143356 | TFORF2228 | addgene full sequence | sequence record 400292 | Addgene NGS Result
TTAATGTAGTCTTATGCAATACTCTTGTAGTCTTGCAACATGGTAACGATGAGTTAGCAACATGCCTTAC
AAGGAGAGAAAAAGCACCGTGCATGCCGATTGGTGGAAGTAAGGTGGTACGATCGTGCCTTATTAGGAAG
GCAACAGACGGGTCTGACATGGATTGGACGAACCACTGAATTGCCGCATTGCAGAGATATTGTATTTAAG
TGCCTAGCTCGATACATAAACGGGTCTCTCTGGTTAGACCAGATCTGAGCCTGGGAGCTCTCTGGCTAAC
TAGGGAACCCACTGCTTAAGCCTCAATAAAGCTTGCCTTGAGTGCTTCAAGTAGTGTGTGCCCGTCTGTT
GTGTGACTCTGGTAACTAGAGATCCCTCAGACCCTTTTAGTCAGTGTGGAAAATCTCTAGCAGTGGCGCC
CGAACAGGGACTTGAAAGCGAAAGGGAAACCAGAGGAGCTCTCTCGACGCAGGACTCGGCTTGCTGAAGC
GCGCACGGCAAGAGGCGAGGGGCGGCGACTGGTGAGTACGCCAAAAATTTTGACTAGCGGAGGCTAGAAG
GAGAGAGATGGGTGCGAGAGCGTCAGTATTAAGCGGGGGAGAATTAGATCGCGATGGGAAAAAATTCGGT
TAAGGCCAGGGGGAAAGAAAAAATATAAATTAAAACATATAGTATGGGCAAGCAGGGAGCTAGAACGATT
CGCAGTTAATCCTGGCCTGTTAGAAACATCAGAAGGCTGTAGACAAATACTGGGACAGCTACAACCATCC
CTTCAGACAGGATCAGAAGAACTTAGATCATTATATAATACAGTAGCAACCCTCTATTGTGTGCATCAAA
GGATAGAGATAAAAGACACCAAGGAAGCTTTAGACAAGATAGAGGAAGAGCAAAACAAAAGTAAGACCAC
CGCACAGCAAGCGGCCGCTGATCTTCAGACCTGGAGGAGGAGATATGAGGGACAATTGGAGAAGTGAATT
ATATAAATATAAAGTAGTAAAAATTGAACCATTAGGAGTAGCACCCACCAAGGCAAAGAGAAGAGTGGTG
CAGAGAGAAAAAAGAGCAGTGGGAATAGGAGCTTTGTTCCTTGGGTTCTTGGGAGCAGCAGGAAGCACTA
TGGGCGCAGCGTCAATGACGCTGACGGTACAGGCCAGACAATTATTGTCTGGTATAGTGCAGCAGCAGAA
CAATTTGCTGAGGGCTATTGAGGCGCAACAGCATCTGTTGCAACTCACAGTCTGGGGCATCAAGCAGCTC
CAGGCAAGAATCCTGGCTGTGGAAAGATACCTAAAGGATCAACAGCTCCTGGGGATTTGGGGTTGCTCTG
GAAAACTCATTTGCACCACTGCTGTGCCTTGGAATGCTAGTTGGAGTAATAAATCTCTGGAACAGATTTG
GAATCACACGACCTGGATGGAGTGGGACAGAGAAATTAACAATTACACAAGCTTAATACACTCCTTAATT
GAAGAATCGCAAAACCAGCAAGAAAAGAATGAACAAGAATTATTGGAATTAGATAAATGGGCAAGTTTGT
GGAATTGGTTTAACATAACAAATTGGCTGTGGTATATAAAATTATTCATAATGATAGTAGGAGGCTTGGT
AGGTTTAAGAATAGTTTTTGCTGTACTTTCTATAGTGAATAGAGTTAGGCAGGGATATTCACCATTATCG
TTTCAGACCCACCTCCCAACCCCGAGGGGACCCATGCATTGCATCTCAATTAGTCAGCAACCAGGTGTGG
AAAGTCCCCAGGCTCCCCAGCAGGCAGAAGTATGCAAAGCATGCGTCTCAATTAGTCAGCAACCATAGTC
CCGCCCCTAACTCCGCCCATCCCGCCCCTAACTCCGCCCAGTTCCGCCCATTCTCCGCCCCATGGCTGAC
TAATTTTTTTTATTTATGCAGAGGCCGAGGCCGCCTCGGCCTCTGAGCTATTCCAGAAGTAGTGAGGAGG
CTTTTTTGGAGGCCTAGGCTTTTGCAAAAAGCTTTCTAGAGGTACCACCGGAGCTTACCATGACCGAGTA
CAAGCCCACGGTGCGCCTCGCCACCCGCGACGACGTCCCCAGGGCCGTACGCACCCTCGCCGCCGCGTTC
GCCGACTACCCCGCCACGCGCCACACCGTCGATCCGGACCGCCACATCGAGCGGGTCACCGAGCTGCAAG
AACTCTTCCTCACGCGCGTCGGGCTCGACATCGGCAAGGTGTGGGTCGCGGACGACGGCGCCGCCGTGGC
GGTCTGGACCACGCCGGAGAGCGTCGAAGCGGGGGCGGTGTTCGCCGAGATCGGCCCGCGCATGGCCGAG
TTGAGCGGTTCCCGGCTGGCCGCGCAGCAACAGATGGAAGGCCTCCTGGCGCCGCACCGGCCCAAGGAGC
CCGCGTGGTTCCTGGCCACCGTCGGCGTCTCGCCCGACCACCAGGGCAAGGGTCTGGGCAGCGCCGTCGT
GCTCCCCGGAGTGGAGGCGGCCGAGCGCGCCGGGGTGCCCGCCTTCCTGGAGACCTCCGCGCCCCGCAAC
CTCCCCTTCTACGAGCGGCTCGGCTTCACCGTCACCGCCGACGTCGAGGTGCCCGAAGGACCGCGCACCT
GGTGCATGACCCGCAAGCCCGGTGCCAGTTAACGAATTCTAGATCTTGAGACAAATGGCAGTATTCATCC
ACAATTTTAAAAGAAAAGGGGGGATTGGGGGGTACAGTGCAGGGGAAAGAATAGTAGACATAATAGCAAC
AGACATACAAACTAAAGAATTACAAAAACAAATTACAAAAATTCAAAATTTTCGGGTTTATTACAGGGAC
AGCAGAGATCCACTTTGGCGCCGGCTCGAGGCCTGCAGGTGCAAAGATGGATAAAGTTTTAAACAGAGAG
GAATCTTTGCAGCTAATGGACCTTCTAGGTCTTGAAAGGAGTGGGAATTGGCTCCGGTGCCCGTCAGTGG
GCAGAGCGCACATCGCCCACAGTCCCCGAGAAGTTGGGGGGAGGGGTCGGCAATTGAACCGGTGCCTAGA
GAAGGTGGCGCGGGGTAAACTGGGAAAGTGATGTCGTGTACTGGCTCCGCCTTTTTCCCGAGGGTGGGGG
AGAACCGTATATAAGTGCAGTAGTCGCCGTGAACGTTCTTTTTCGCAACGGGTTTGCCGCCAGAACACAG
GTAAGTGCCGTGTGTGGTTCCCGCGGGCCTGGCCTCTTTACGGGTTATGGCCCTTGCGTGCCTTGAATTA
CTTCCACCTGGCTGCAGTACGTGATTCTTGATCCCGAGCTTCGGGTTGGAAGTGGGTGGGAGAGTTCGAG
GCCTTGCGCTTAAGGAGCCCCTTCGCCTCGTGCTTGAGTTGAGGCCTGGCCTGGGCGCTGGGGCCGCCGC
GTGCGAATCTGGTGGCACCTTCGCGCCTGTCTCGCTGCTTTCGATAAGTCTCTAGCCATTTAAAATTTTT
GATGACCTGCTGCGACGCTTTTTTTCTGGCAAGATAGTCTTGTAAATGCGGGCCAAGATCTGCACACTGG
TATTTCGGTTTTTGGGGCCGCGGGCGGCGACGGGGCCCGTGCGTCCCAGCGCACATGTTCGGCGAGGCGG
GGCCTGCGAGCGCGGCCACCGAGAATCGGACGGGGGTAGTCTCAAGCTGGCCGGCCTGCTCTGGTGCCTG
GCCTCGCGCCGCCGTGTATCGCCCCGCCCTGGGCGGCAAGGCTGGCCCGGTCGGCACCAGTTGCGTGAGC
GGAAAGATGGCCGCTTCCCGGCCCTGCTGCAGGGAGCTCAAAATGGAGGACGCGGCGCTCGGGAGAGCGG
GCGGGTGAGTCACCCACACAAAGGAAAAGGGCCTTTCCGTCCTCAGCCGTCGCTTCATGTGACTCCACGG
AGTACCGGGCGCCGTCCAGGCACCTCGATTAGTTCTCGAGCTTTTGGAGTACGTCGTCTTTAGGTTGGGG
GGAGGGGTTTTATGCGATGGAGTTTCCCCACACTGAGTGGGTGGAGACTGAAGTTAGGCCAGCTTGGCAC
TTGATGTAATTCTCCTTGGAATTTGCCCTTTTTGAGTTTGGATCTTGGTTCATTCTCAAGCCTCAGACAG
TGGTTCAAAGTTTTTTTCTTCCATTTCAGGTGTCGTGAGGCTAGCACCGCCACCATGATGTTGCCTTATC
CTTCAGCACTGGGAGATCAATACTGGGAAGAGATTTTGCTTCCAAAGAATGGGGAAAATGTAGAGACTAT
GAAGAAATTGACCCAAAATCATAAAGCGAAAGGCTTGCCTTCTAATGATACTGACTGCCCCCAGAAAAAG
GAGGGAAAGGCCCAAATAGTGGTACCAGTTACATTCAGGGATGTGACTGTGATCTTCACAGAAGCAGAAT
GGAAGAGACTGAGTCCAGAGCAGAGGAATCTATACAAAGAAGTGATGCTGGAGAATTACAGGAATCTTCT
CTCATTGGCAGAACCAAAGCCAGAAATCTACACTTGTTCCTCCTGCCTTCTGGCCTTCTCCTGTCAGCAG
TTCCTCAGTCAACATGTACTTCAGATCTTCCTGGGCTTATGTGCAGAAAATCACTTCCATCCAGGGAATT
CTAGCCCAGGGCATTGGAAACAGCAGGGGCAGCAGTATTCCCATGTAAGCTGTTGGTTTGAAAATGCAGA
AGGTCAGGAGAGAGGAGGTGGCTCCAAACCCTGGTCTGCAAGGACAGAGGAGAGAGAAACCTCAAGGGCA
TTCCCCAGCCCACTCCAAAGACAGTCAGCAAGTCCTAGAAAAGGCAACATGGTGGTAGAAACAGAGCCCA
GCTCAGCCCAAAGACCAAACCCTGTGCAGCTAGACAAAGGCTTGAAGGAATTAGAAACCTTGAGATTTGG
AGCAATCAACTGTAGAGAGTATGAACCGGACCATAACCTGGAATCAAACTTTATTACAAACCCGAGGACC
CTCTTAGGGAAGAAGCCCTACATTTGCAGTGATTGTGGGCGAAGCTTTAAAGATAGATCAACCCTCATCA
GACACCATCGTATACACTCGATGGAGAAGCCTTATGTGTGCAGTGAGTGCGGGCGAGGTTTTAGCCAGAA
GTCCAACCTCAGCAGACACCAGAGAACACATTCAGAAGAGAAGCCTTATTTGTGCAGGGAGTGTGGGCAA
AGCTTTAGAAGTAAGTCCATCCTCAATAGACATCAGTGGACTCACTCAGAGGAGAAGCCCTATGTTTGCA
GCGAGTGTGGGCGAGGCTTTAGCGAGAAGTCATCCTTCATCAGACACCAGAGGACACACTCCGGTGAGAA
ACCCTATGTGTGCCTGGAGTGTGGACGAAGCTTTTGTGATAAGTCAACCCTCAGAAAACACCAGAGGATA
CACTCAGGGGAGAAGCCTTATGTTTGCAGGGAGTGTGGGCGAGGCTTTAGCCAGAACTCAGATCTCATCA
AACACCAGAGGACACACTTGGATGAGAAGCCTTATGTTTGCAGGGAGTGTGGGCGAGGCTTTTGTGACAA
GTCAACCCTCATCATACACGAGCGGACGCACTCTGGAGAGAAGCCTTATGTGTGTGGTGAGTGTGGCCGA
GGCTTTAGTCGGAAATCACTCCTCCTTGTCCACCAGAGGACACACTCAGGGGAGAAGCATTATGTCTGCA
GGGAGTGTAGGCGAGGTTTTAGCCAGAAGTCAAATCTCATCAGACACCAGAGGACGCACTCAAATGAGAA
GCCTTATATTTGCAGGGAATGTGGGCGAGGCTTTTGTGACAAGTCAACCCTCATTGTACATGAGAGGACA
CACTCAGGAGAGAAGCCTTACGTGTGCAGTGAGTGTGGCCGAGGCTTTAGCCGGAAATCACTCCTCCTTG
TCCACCAGAGGACACACTCAGGGGAGAAGCATTATGTTTGTAGGGAGTGTGGGCGAGGCTTTAGTCATAA
GTCAAATCTCATCAGACACCAGAGGACACACTAGTAATGAACTAGTCCGTAACTTGAAAGTATTTCGATT
TCTTGGCTTTATATATCTTGTGGAAAGGACGAGATATAGTTACCAAGGGAAGAATAACGCGTTAAGTCGA
CAATCAACCTCTGGATTACAAAATTTGTGAAAGATTGACTGGTATTCTTAACTATGTTGCTCCTTTTACG
CTATGTGGATACGCTGCTTTAATGCCTTTGTATCATGCTATTGCTTCCCGTATGGCTTTCATTTTCTCCT
CCTTGTATAAATCCTGGTTGCTGTCTCTTTATGAGGAGTTGTGGCCCGTTGTCAGGCAACGTGGCGTGGT
GTGCACTGTGTTTGCTGACGCAACCCCCACTGGTTGGGGCATTGCCACCACCTGTCAGCTCCTTTCCGGG
ACTTTCGCTTTCCCCCTCCCTATTGCCACGGCGGAACTCATCGCCGCCTGCCTTGCCCGCTGCTGGACAG
GGGCTCGGCTGTTGGGCACTGACAATTCCGTGGTGTTGTCGGGGAAATCATCGTCCTTTCCTTGGCTGCT
CGCCTGTGTTGCCACCTGGATTCTGCGCGGGACGTCCTTCTGCTACGTCCCTTCGGCCCTCAATCCAGCG
GACCTTCCTTCCCGCGGCCTGCTGCCGGCTCTGCGGCCTCTTCCGCGTCTTCGCCTTCGCCCTCAGACGA
GTCGGATCTCCCTTTGGGCCGCCTCCCCGCGTCGACTTTAAGACCAATGACTTACAAGGCAGCTGTAGAT
CTTAGCCACTTTTTAAAAGAAAAGGGGGGACTGGAAGGGCTAATTCACTCCCAACGAAGACAAGATCTGC
TTTTTGCTTGTACTGGGTCTCTCTGGTTAGACCAGATCTGAGCCTGGGAGCTCTCTGGCTAACTAGGGAA
CCCACTGCTTAAGCCTCAATAAAGCTTGCCTTGAGTGCTTCAAGTAGTGTGTGCCCGTCTGTTGTGTGAC
TCTGGTAACTAGAGATCCCTCAGACCCTTTTAGTCAGTGTGGAAAATCTCTAGCAGTACGTATAGTAGTT
CATGTCATCTTATTATTCAGTATTTATAACTTGCAAAGAAATGAATATCAGAGAGTGAGAGGAACTTGTT
TATTGCAGCTTATAATGGTTACAAATAAAGCAATAGCATCACAAATTTCACAAATAAAGCATTTTTTTCA
CTGCATTCTAGTTGTGGTTTGTCCAAACTCATCAATGTATCTTATCATGTCTGGCTCTAGCTATCCCGCC
CCTAACTCCGCCCATCCCGCCCCTAACTCCGCCCAGTTCCGCCCATTCTCCGCCCCATGGCTGACTAATT
TTTTTTATTTATGCAGAGGCCGAGGCCGCCTCGGCCTCTGAGCTATTCCAGAAGTAGTGAGGAGGCTTTT
TTGGAGGCCTAGGGACGTACCCAATTCGCCCTATAGTGAGTCGTATTACGCGCGCTCACTGGCCGTCGTT
TTACAACGTCGTGACTGGGAAAACCCTGGCGTTACCCAACTTAATCGCCTTGCAGCACATCCCCCTTTCG
CCAGCTGGCGTAATAGCGAAGAGGCCCGCACCGATCGCCCTTCCCAACAGTTGCGCAGCCTGAATGGCGA
ATGGG
[124 nt withheld, positions 7496-7619]
C
[91 nt withheld, positions 7621-7711]
A
[49 nt withheld, positions 7713-7761]
CCTTTGACGTTGGAGTCCACGTTCTTT
[37 nt withheld, positions 7789-7825]
ACCCTATCTCGGTCTATTCTTTTGATTTATAAGGGATTTTGCCGATTTCGGCCTATTGGTTAAAAAATGA
GCTGATTTAACAAAAATTTAACGCGAATTTTAACAAAATATTAACGCTTACAATTTAGGTGGCACTTTTC
GGGGAAATGTGCGCGGAACCCCTATTTGTTTATTTTTCTAAATACATTCAAATATGTATCCGCTCATGAG
ACAATAACCCTGATAAATGCTTCAATAATATTGAAAAAGGAAGAGTATGAGTATTCAACATTTCCGTGTC
GCCCTTATTCCCTTTTTTGCGGCATTTTGCCTTCCTGTTTTTGCTCACCCAGAAACGCTGGTGAAAGTAA
AAGATGCTGAAGATCAGTTGGGTGCACGAGTGGGTTACATCGAACTGGATCTCAACAGCGGTAAGATCCT
TGAGAGTTTTCGCCCCGAAGAACGTTTTCCAATGATGAGCACTTTTAAAGTTCTGCTATGTGGCGCGGTA
TTATCCCGTATTGACGCCGGGCAAGAGCAACTCGGTCGCCGCATACACTATTCTCAGAATGACTTGGTTG
AGTACTCACCAGTCACAGAAAAGCATCTTACGGATGGCATGACAGTAAGAGAATTATGCAGTGCTGCCAT
AACCATGAGTGATAACACTGCGGCCAACTTACTTCTGACAACGATCGGAGGACCGAAGGAGCTAACCGCT
TTTTTGCACAACATGGGGGATCATGTAACTCGCCTTGATCGTTGGGAACCGGAGCTGAATGAAGCCATAC
CAAACGACGAGCGTGACACCACGATGCCTGTAGCAATGGCAACAACGTTGCGCAAACTATTAACTGGCGA
ACTACTTACTCTAGCTTCCCGGCAACAATTAATAGACTGGATGGAGGCGGATAAAGTTGCAGGACCACTT
CTGCGCTCGGCCCTTCCGGCTGGCTGGTTTATTGCTGATAAATCTGGAGCCGGTGAGCGTGGGTCTCGCG
GTATCATTGCAGCACTGGGGCCAGATGGTAAGCCCTCCCGTATCGTAGTTATCTACACGACGGGGAGTCA
GGCAACTATGGATGAACGAAATAGACAGATCGCTGAGATAGGTGCCTCACTGATTAAGCATTGGTAACTG
TCAGACCAAGTTTACTCATATATACTTTAGATTGATTTAAAACTTCATTTTTAATTTAAAAGGATCTAGG
TGAAGATCCTTTTTGATAATCTCATGACCAAAATCCCTTAACGTGAGTTTTCGTTCCACTGAGCGTCAGA
CCCCGTAGAAAAGATCAAAGGATCTTCTTGAGATCCTTTTTTTCTGCGCGTAATCTGCTGCTTGCAAACA
AAAAAACCACCGCTACCAGCGGTGGTTTGTTTGCCGGATCAAGAGCTACCAACTCTTTTTCCGAAGGTAA
CTGGCTTCAGCAGAGCGCAGATACCAAATACTGTTCTTCTAGTGTAGCCGTAGTTAGGCCACCACTTCAA
GAACTCTGTAGCACCGCCTACATACCTCGCTCTGCTAATCCTGTTACCAGTGGCTGCTGCCAGTGGCGAT
AAGTCGTGTCTTACCGGGTTGGACTCAAGACGATAGTTACCGGATAAGGCGCAGCGGTCGGGCTGAACGG
GGGGTTCGTGCACACAGCCCAGCTTGGAGCGAACGACCTACACCGAACTGAGATACCTACAGCGTGAGCT
ATGAGAAAGCGCCACGCTTCCCGAAGGGAGAAAGGCGGACAGGTATCCGGTAAGCGGCAGGGTCGGAACA
GGAGAGCGCACGAGGGAGCTTCCAGGGGGAAACGCCTGGTATCTTTATAGTCCTGTCGGGTTTCGCCACC
TCTGACTTGAGCGTCGATTTTTGTGATGCTCGTCAGGGGGGCGGAGCCTATGGAAAAACGCCAGCAACGC
GGCCTTTTTACGGTTCCTGGCCTTTTGCTGGCCTTTTGCTCACATGTTCTTTCCTGCGTTATCCCCTGAT
TCTGTGGATAACCGTATTACCGCCTTTGAGTGAGCTGATACCGCTCGCCGCAGCCGAACGACCGAGCGCA
GCGAGTCAGTGAGCGAGGAAGCGGAAGAGCGCCCAATACGCAAACCGCCTCTCCCCGCGCGTTGGCCGAT
TCATTAATGCAGCTGGCACGACAGGTTTCCCGACTGGAAAGCGGGCAGTGAGCGCAACGCAATTAATGTG
AGTTAGCTCACTCATTAGGCACCCCAGGCTTTACACTTTATGCTTCCGGCTCGTATGTTGTGTGGAATTG
TGAGCGGATAACAATTTCACACAGGAAACAGCTATGACCATGATTACGCCAAGCGCGCAATTAACCCTCA
CTAAAGGGAACAAAAGCTGGAGCTGCAAGC
