>Addgene plasmid #143356 | TFORF2228 | depositor partial sequence | sequence record 282206 | Insert
ACCGCCACCATGATGTTGCCTTATCCTTCAGCACTGGGAGATCAATACTGGGAAGAGATTTTGCTTCCAA
AGAATGGGGAAAATGTAGAGACTATGAAGAAATTGACCCAAAATCATAAAGCGAAAGGCTTGCCTTCTAA
TGATACTGACTGCCCCCAGAAAAAGGAGGGAAAGGCCCAAATAGTGGTACCAGTTACATTCAGGGATGTG
ACTGTGATCTTCACAGAAGCAGAATGGAAGAGACTGAGTCCAGAGCAGAGGAATCTATACAAAGAAGTGA
TGCTGGAGAATTACAGGAATCTTCTCTCATTGGCAGAACCAAAGCCAGAAATCTACACTTGTTCCTCCTG
CCTTCTGGCCTTCTCCTGTCAGCAGTTCCTCAGTCAACATGTACTTCAGATCTTCCTGGGCTTATGTGCA
GAAAATCACTTCCATCCAGGGAATTCTAGCCCAGGGCATTGGAAACAGCAGGGGCAGCAGTATTCCCATG
TAAGCTGTTGGTTTGAAAATGCAGAAGGTCAGGAGAGAGGAGGTGGCTCCAAACCCTGGTCTGCAAGGAC
AGAGGAGAGAGAAACCTCAAGGGCATTCCCCAGCCCACTCCAAAGACAGTCAGCAAGTCCTAGAAAAGGC
AACATGGTGGTAGAAACAGAGCCCAGCTCAGCCCAAAGACCAAACCCTGTGCAGCTAGACAAAGGCTTGA
AGGAATTAGAAACCTTGAGATTTGGAGCAATCAACTGTAGAGAGTATGAACCGGACCATAACCTGGAATC
AAACTTTATTACAAACCCGAGGACCCTCTTAGGGAAGAAGCCCTACATTTGCAGTGATTGTGGGCGAAGC
TTTAAAGATAGATCAACCCTCATCAGACACCATCGTATACACTCGATGGAGAAGCCTTATGTGTGCAGTG
AGTGCGGGCGAGGTTTTAGCCAGAAGTCCAACCTCAGCAGACACCAGAGAACACATTCAGAAGAGAAGCC
TTATTTGTGCAGGGAGTGTGGGCAAAGCTTTAGAAGTAAGTCCATCCTCAATAGACATCAGTGGACTCAC
TCAGAGGAGAAGCCCTATGTTTGCAGCGAGTGTGGGCGAGGCTTTAGCGAGAAGTCATCCTTCATCAGAC
ACCAGAGGACACACTCCGGTGAGAAACCCTATGTGTGCCTGGAGTGTGGACGAAGCTTTTGTGATAAGTC
AACCCTCAGAAAACACCAGAGGATACACTCAGGGGAGAAGCCTTATGTTTGCAGGGAGTGTGGGCGAGGC
TTTAGCCAGAACTCAGATCTCATCAAACACCAGAGGACACACTTGGATGAGAAGCCTTATGTTTGCAGGG
AGTGTGGGCGAGGCTTTTGTGACAAGTCAACCCTCATCATACACGAGCGGACGCACTCTGGAGAGAAGCC
TTATGTGTGTGGTGAGTGTGGCCGAGGCTTTAGTCGGAAATCACTCCTCCTTGTCCACCAGAGGACACAC
TCAGGGGAGAAGCATTATGTCTGCAGGGAGTGTAGGCGAGGTTTTAGCCAGAAGTCAAATCTCATCAGAC
ACCAGAGGACGCACTCAAATGAGAAGCCTTATATTTGCAGGGAATGTGGGCGAGGCTTTTGTGACAAGTC
AACCCTCATTGTACATGAGAGGACACACTCAGGAGAGAAGCCTTACGTGTGCAGTGAGTGTGGCCGAGGC
TTTAGCCGGAAATCACTCCTCCTTGTCCACCAGAGGACACACTCAGGGGAGAAGCATTATGTTTGTAGGG
AGTGTGGGCGAGGCTTTAGTCATAAGTCAAATCTCATCAGACACCAGAGGACACACTAGTAATGAACTAG
TCCGTAACTTGAAAGTATTTCGATTTCTTGGCTTTATATATCTTGTGGAAAGGACGAGATATAGTTACCA
AGGGAAGAATA
