>Addgene plasmid #143356 | TFORF2228 | depositor partial sequence | sequence record 282207 | Barcode
GATATAGTTACCAAGGGAAGAATA
